Addgene plasmid #185994: BioID2-1x-ORF9c pBabe-puro (SARS-CoV-2)
Purpose: Expresses myc-tagged BioID2 fused to SARS-CoV-2 ORF9c
Depositing lab: Kyle Roux. Depositing organization: Sanford Research. Publication: A BioID-Derived Proximity Interactome for SARS-CoV-2 Proteins. May DG, Martin-Sancho L, Anschau V, Liu S, Chrisopulos RJ, Scott KL, Halfmann CT, Diaz Pena R, Pratt D, Campos AR, Roux KJ. Viruses. 2022 Mar 15;14(3). pii: v14030611. doi: 10.3390/v14030611. PubMed 35337019.
Backbone
  Vector backbone: pBabe-puro
  Vector type: Mammalian Expression, Retroviral
  Selectable markers: Puromycin
Growth in bacteria
  Bacterial resistance: Ampicillin, 100 μg/mL
  Growth temperature: 37°C
  Growth strain: NEB Stable
  Copy number: Unknown
Gene/Insert
  Gene/Insert name: SARS-CoV-2 ORF9c
  Species: SARS-CoV-2
  Promoter: LTR
  Tag / fusion protein: myc (N terminal on insert); BioID2 (N terminal on insert)
  Cloning method: Restriction Enzyme; 5′ cloning site XhoI (not destroyed); 3′ cloning site PmeI (not destroyed)
  Sequencing primers: 5′ pBabeF or BioID2F; 3′ pBabeR
Terms and licenses: Academic/Nonprofit Terms; Industry Terms: Not Available to Industry
How to cite: BioID2-1x-ORF9c pBabe-puro (SARS-CoV-2) was a gift from Kyle Roux (Addgene plasmid # 185994)
