[The description below was written by a language model from this plasmid's Addgene catalogue record and pLannotate feature annotations shown in this document.]
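Description:
BioID2-1x-ORF9c pBabe-puro (SARS-CoV-2) is a Moloney murine leukemia virus-based retroviral vector of about 6.1 kb for stable expression of a proximity-labelling fusion protein in mammalian cells. It is built on the pBabe-puro backbone and is propagated in E. coli through a high-copy ColE1/pUC-type origin with ampicillin resistance (β-lactamase under its own promoter). The region to be packaged is flanked by MMLV long terminal repeats and contains a Ψ packaging signal plus a truncated gag segment lacking its start codon. This gag segment extends the packaging signal and improves encapsidation of the genomic RNA without producing Gag protein. Because the plasmid encodes no viral structural or enzymatic genes, these must be supplied in trans by a packaging system to generate replication-defective particles.

The payload is transcribed from the 5′ LTR and encodes myc-tagged BioID2, the promiscuous R40G mutant of the Aquifex aeolicus biotin ligase, fused to the N terminus of SARS-CoV-2 ORF9c. The ORF9c sequence was inserted between XhoI and PmeI sites. The automated annotation labels the ORF9c region by its homology to the related SARS-CoV protein, and it does not pick up the short myc tag as a separate feature. The "1x" in the name probably refers to a linker format, but the record does not define it. Downstream, an SV40 enhancer/early promoter drives puromycin N-acetyltransferase, which allows selection of transduced cells. In cells given biotin, the fusion biotinylates proteins near ORF9c, which can then be captured and identified. The construct belongs to a set used to map a BioID-derived proximity interactome for SARS-CoV-2 proteins.
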