Features (pLannotate 1.2.2; 13 found; start..end, strand, type, name):
    121..590     +  LTR            LTR: long terminal repeat from Moloney murine leukemia virus
    714..988     +  misc_feature   MESV Ψ (fragment): packaging signal of murine embryonic stem cell virus
   1055..1471    +  CDS            gag (truncated): truncated Moloney murine leukemia virus (MMLV) gag gene lacking the start codon
   1566..2261    +  CDS            BioID2: promiscuous R40G mutant of a biotin protein ligase from Aquifex aeolicus (Kim et al., 2016)
   2289..2495    +  CDS            Y14_SARS: Experimental evidence at protein level: Swiss-Prot protein existence level 1. From Severe acute respiratory syndrome coronavirus (SARS-CoV).
   2538..2867    +  promoter       SV40 promoter: SV40 enhancer and early promoter
   2877..3476    +  CDS            PuroR: puromycin N-acetyltransferase; pac from Streptomyces alboniger; confers resistance to puromycin
   3575..3696    +  LTR            3' LTR (ΔU3) (fragment): self-inactivating 3' long terminal repeat (LTR) from Moloney murine leukemia virus
   3697..4166    +  LTR            LTR: long terminal repeat from Moloney murine leukemia virus
   4232..4284    -  CDS            lacI (fragment): lac repressor; lacI; The lac repressor binds to the lac operator to inhibit transcription in E. coli. This inhibition can be relieved by adding lactose or isopropyl-β-D-thiogalactopyranoside (IPTG).
   4467..5055    -  rep_origin     ori: high-copy-number ColE1/pMB1/pBR322/pUC origin of replication
   5215..6075    -  CDS            AmpR: β-lactamase; bla; confers resistance to ampicillin, carbenicillin, and related antibiotics
   6076..90      -  promoter       AmpR promoter (across the origin): bla
>Addgene plasmid #185994 | BioID2-1x-ORF9c pBabe-puro (SARS-CoV-2) | addgene full sequence | sequence record 364149 | Addgene NGS Result
ATATTATTGAAGCATTTATCAGGGTTATTGTCTCATGAGCGGATACATATTTGAATGTATTTAGAAAAAT
AAACAAATAGGGGTTCCGCGCACATTTCCCCGAAAAGTGCCACCTGCAGCCTGAATATGGGCCAAACAGG
ATATCTGTGGTAAGCAGTTCCTGCCCCGGCTCAGGGCCAAGAACAGATGGAACAGCTGAATATGGGCCAA
ACAGGATATCTGTGGTAAGCAGTTCCTGCCCCGGCTCAGGGCCAAGAACAGATGGTCCCCAGATGCGGTC
CAGCCCTCAGCAGTTTCTAGAGAACCATCAGATGTTTCCAGGGTGCCCCAAGGACCTGAAATGACCCTGT
GCCTTATTTGAACTAACCAATCAGTTCGCTTCTCGCTTCTGTTCGCGCGCTTCTGCTCCCCGAGCTCAAT
AAAAGAGCCCACAACCCCTCACTCGGGGCGCCAGTCCTCCGATTGACTGAGTCGCCCGGGTACCCGTGTA
TCCAATAAACCCTCTTGCAGTTGCATCCGACTTGTGGTCTCGCTGTTCCTTGGGAGGGTCTCCTCTGAGT
GATTGACTACCCGTCAGCGGGGGTCTTTCATTTGGGGGCTCGTCCGGGATCGGGAGACCCCTGCCCAGGG
ACCACCGACCCACCACCGGGAGGCAAGCTGGCCAGCAACTTATCTGTGTCTGTCCGATTGTCTAGTGTCT
ATGACTGATTTTATGCGCCTGCGTCGGTACTAGTTAGCTAACTAGCTCTGTATCTGGCGGACCCGTGGTG
GAACTGACGAGTTCTGAACACCCGGCCGCAACCCTGGGAGACGTCCCAGGGACTTTGGGGGCCGTTTTTG
TGGCCCGACCTGAGGAAGGGAGTCGATGTGGAATCCGACCCCGTCAGGATATGTGGTTCTGGTAGGAGAC
GAGAACCTAAAACAGTTCCCGCCTCCGTCTGAATTTTTGCTTTCGGTTTGGAACCGAAGCCGCGCGTCTT
GTCTGCTGCAGCGCTGCAGCATCGTTCTGTGTTGTCTCTGTCTGACTGTGTTTCTGTATTTGTCTGAAAA
TTAGGGCCAGACTGTTACCACTCCCTTAAGTTTGACCTTAGGTCACTGGAAAGATGTCGAGCGGATCGCT
CACAACCAGTCGGTAGATGTCAAGAAGAGACGTTGGGTTACCTTCTGCTCTGCAGAATGGCCAACCTTTA
ACGTCGGATGGCCGCGAGACGGCACCTTTAACCGAGACCTCATCACCCAGGTTAAGATCAAGGTCTTTTC
ACCTGGCCCGCATGGACACCCAGACCAGGTCCCCTACATCGTGACCTGGGAAGCCTTGGCTTTTGACCCC
CCTCCCTGGGTCAAGCCCTTTGTACACCCTAAGCCTCCGCCTCCTCTTCCTCCATCCGCCCCGTCTCTCC
CCCTTGAACCTCCTCGTTCGACCCCGCCTCGATCCTCCCTTTATCCAGCCCTCACTCCTTCTCTAGGCGC
CGGCCGGATCCCAGTGTGGTGGTACGTAGGAATTCGGAGACCCAAGCTGGCTAGCCACCATGGAACAAAA
ACTCATCTCAGAAGAGGATCTCGACTTCAAGAACCTGATCTGGCTGAAGGAGGTGGACAGCACCCAGGAG
AGACTGAAGGAGTGGAACGTGAGCTACGGCACCGCCCTGGTGGCCGACAGACAGACCAAGGGCAGAGGCG
GCCTGGGCAGAAAGTGGCTGAGCCAGGAGGGCGGCCTGTACTTCAGCTTCCTGCTGAACCCCAAGGAGTT
CGAGAACCTGCTGCAGCTGCCCCTGGTGCTGGGCCTGAGCGTGAGCGAGGCCCTGGAGGAGATCACCGAG
ATCCCCTTCAGCCTGAAGTGGCCCAACGACGTGTACTTCCAGGAGAAGAAGGTGAGCGGCGTGCTGTGCG
AGCTGAGCAAGGACAAGCTGATCGTGGGCATCGGCATCAACGTGAACCAGAGAGAGATCCCCGAGGAGAT
CAAGGACAGAGCCACCACCCTGTACGAGATCACCGGCAAGGACTGGGACAGAAAGGAGGTGCTGCTGAAG
GTGCTGAAGAGAATCAGCGAGAACCTGAAGAAGTTCAAGGAGAAGAGCTTCAAGGAGTTCAAGGGCAAGA
TCGAGAGCAAGATGCTGTACCTGGGCGAGGAGGTGAAGCTGCTGGGCGAGGGCAAGATCACCGGCAAGCT
GGTGGGCCTGAGCGAGAAGGGCGGCGCCCTGATCCTGACCGAGGAGGGCATCAAGGAGATCCTGAGCGGC
GAGTTCAGCCTGAGAAGAAGCCTCGAGGGTGGAGGCGGGTCTACCGGTCTTCAATCCTGCTATAACTTCT
TGAAAGAGCAACACTGCCAAAAGGCGAGCACACAGAAAGGAGCCGAGGCAGCCGTAAAGCCGCTTCTTGT
CCCTCATCACGTTGTCGCCACAGTCCAAGAAATACAGCTTCAAGCGGCCGTTGGCGAGCTTCTGCTCCTC
GAATGGCTCGCAATGGCGGTGATGTTGTTGCTGTTGTGCTGCTGTCTTACGGATTGAGTTTAAACCGCTG
AGTCGACCCTGTGGAATGTGTGTCAGTTAGGGTGTGGAAAGTCCCCAGGCTCCCCAGCAGGCAGAAGTAT
GCAAAGCATGCATCTCAATTAGTCAGCAACCAGGTGTGGAAAGTCCCCAGGCTCCCCAGCAGGCAGAAGT
ATGCAAAGCATGCATCTCAATTAGTCAGCAACCATAGTCCCGCCCCTAACTCCGCCCATCCCGCCCCTAA
CTCCGCCCAGTTCCGCCCATTCTCCGCCCCATGGCTGACTAATTTTTTTTATTTATGCAGAGGCCGAGGC
CGCCTCGGCCTCTGAGCTATTCCAGAAGTAGTGAGGAGGCTTTTTTGGAGGCCTAGGCTTTTGCAAAAAG
CTTACCATGACCGAGTACAAGCCCACGGTGCGCCTCGCCACCCGCGACGACGTCCCCAGGGCCGTACGCA
CCCTCGCCGCCGCGTTCGCCGACTACCCCGCCACGCGCCACACCGTCGATCCGGACCGCCACATCGAGCG
GGTCACCGAGCTGCAAGAACTCTTCCTCACGCGCGTCGGGCTCGACATCGGCAAGGTGTGGGTCGCGGAC
GACGGCGCCGCGGTGGCGGTCTGGACCACGCCGGAGAGCGTCGAAGCGGGGGCGGTGTTCGCCGAGATCG
GCCCGCGCATGGCCGAGTTGAGCGGTTCCCGGCTGGCCGCGCAGCAACAGATGGAAGGCCTCCTGGCGCC
GCACCGGCCCAAGGAGCCCGCGTGGTTCCTGGCCACCGTCGGCGTCTCGCCCGACCACCAGGGCAAGGGT
CTGGGCAGCGCCGTCGTGCTCCCCGGAGTGGAGGCGGCCGAGCGCGCCGGGGTGCCCGCCTTCCTGGAGA
CCTCCGCGCCCCGCAACCTCCCCTTCTACGAGCGGCTCGGCTTCACCGTCACCGCCGACGTCGAGGTGCC
CGAAGGACCGCGCACCTGGTGCATGACCCGCAAGCCCGGTGCCTGACGCCCGCCCCACGACCCGCAGCGC
CCGACCGAAAGGAGCGCACGACCCCATGCATCGATAAAATAAAAGATTTTATTTAGTCTCCAGAAAAAGG
GGGGAATGAAAGACCCCACCTGTAGGTTTGGCAAGCTAGCTTAAGTAACGCCATTTTGCAAGGCATGGAA
AAATACATAACTGAGAATAGAGAAGTTCAGATCAAGGTCAGGAACAGATGGAACAGCTGAATATGGGCCA
AACAGGATATCTGTGGTAAGCAGTTCCTGCCCCGGCTCAGGGCCAAGAACAGATGGAACAGCTGAATATG
GGCCAAACAGGATATCTGTGGTAAGCAGTTCCTGCCCCGGCTCAGGGCCAAGAACAGATGGTCCCCAGAT
GCGGTCCAGCCCTCAGCAGTTTCTAGAGAACCATCAGATGTTTCCAGGGTGCCCCAAGGACCTGAAATGA
CCCTGTGCCTTATTTGAACTAACCAATCAGTTCGCTTCTCGCTTCTGTTCGCGCGCTTCTGCTCCCCGAG
CTCAATAAAAGAGCCCACAACCCCTCACTCGGGGCGCCAGTCCTCCGATTGACTGAGTCGCCCGGGTACC
CGTGTATCCAATAAACCCTCTTGCAGTTGCATCCGACTTGTGGTCTCGCTGTTCCTTGGGAGGGTCTCCT
CTGAGTGATTGACTACCCGTCAGCGGGGGTCTTTCACATGCAGCATGTATCAAAATTAATTTGGTTTTTT
TTCTTAAGTATTTACATTAAATGGCCATAGTTGCATTAATGAATCGGCCAACGCGCGGGGAGAGGCGGTT
TGCGTATTGGGCGCTCTTCCGCTTCCTCGCTCACTGACTCGCTGCGCTCGGTCGTTCGGCTGCGGCGAGC
GGTATCAGCTCACTCAAAGGCGGTAATACGGTTATCCACAGAATCAGGGGATAACGCAGGAAAGAACATG
TGAGCAAAAGGCCAGCAAAAGGCCAGGAACCGTAAAAAGGCCGCGTTGCTGGCGTTTTTCCATAGGCTCC
GCCCCCCTGACGAGCATCACAAAAATCGACGCTCAAGTCAGAGGTGGCGAAACCCGACAGGACTATAAAG
ATACCAGGCGTTTCCCCCTGGAAGCTCCCTCGTGCGCTCTCCTGTTCCGACCCTGCCGCTTACCGGATAC
CTGTCCGCCTTTCTCCCTTCGGGAAGCGTGGCGCTTTCTCATAGCTCACGCTGTAGGTATCTCAGTTCGG
TGTAGGTCGTTCGCTCCAAGCTGGGCTGTGTGCACGAACCCCCCGTTCAGCCCGACCGCTGCGCCTTATC
CGGTAACTATCGTCTTGAGTCCAACCCGGTAAGACACGACTTATCGCCACTGGCAGCAGCCACTGGTAAC
AGGATTAGCAGAGCGAGGTATGTAGGCGGTGCTACAGAGTTCTTGAAGTGGTGGCCTAACTACGGCTACA
CTAGAAGAACAGTATTTGGTATCTGCGCTCTGCTGAAGCCAGTTACCTTCGGAAAAAGAGTTGGTAGCTC
TTGATCCGGCAAACAAACCACCGCTGGTAGCGGTGGTTTTTTTGTTTGCAAGCAGCAGATTACGCGCAGA
AAAAAAGGATCTCAAGAAGATCCTTTGATCTTTTCTACGGGGTCTGACGCTCAGTGGAACGAAAACTCAC
GTTAAGGGATTTTGGTCATGAGATTATCAAAAAGGATCTTCACCTAGATCCTTTTGCGGCCGCAAATCAA
TCTAAAGTATATATGAGTAAACTTGGTCTGACAGTTACCAATGCTTAATCAGTGAGGCACCTATCTCAGC
GATCTGTCTATTTCGTTCATCCATAGTTGCCTGACTCCCCGTCGTGTAGATAACTACGATACGGGAGGGC
TTACCATCTGGCCCCAGTGCTGCAATGATACCGCGAGACCCACGCTCACCGGCTCCAGATTTATCAGCAA
TAAACCAGCCAGCCGGAAGGGCCGAGCGCAGAAGTGGTCCTGCAACTTTATCCGCCTCCATCCAGTCTAT
TAATTGTTGCCGGGAAGCTAGAGTAAGTAGTTCGCCAGTTAATAGTTTGCGCAACGTTGTTGCCATTGCT
ACAGGCATCGTGGTGTCACGCTCGTCGTTTGGTATGGCTTCATTCAGCTCCGGTTCCCAACGATCAAGGC
GAGTTACATGATCCCCCATGTTGTGCAAAAAAGCGGTTAGCTCCTTCGGTCCTCCGATCGTTGTCAGAAG
TAAGTTGGCCGCAGTGTTATCACTCATGGTTATGGCAGCACTGCATAATTCTCTTACTGTCATGCCATCC
GTAAGATGCTTTTCTGTGACTGGTGAGTACTCAACCAAGTCATTCTGAGAATAGTGTATGCGGCGACCGA
GTTGCTCTTGCCCGGCGTCAATACGGGATAATACCGCGCCACATAGCAGAACTTTAAAAGTGCTCATCAT
TGGAAAACGTTCTTCGGGGCGAAAACTCTCAAGGATCTTACCGCTGTTGAGATCCAGTTCGATGTAACCC
ACTCGTGCACCCAACTGATCTTCAGCATCTTTTACTTTCACCAGCGTTTCTGGGTGAGCAAAAACAGGAA
GGCAAAATGCCGCAAAAAAGGGAATAAGGGCGACACGGAAATGTTGAATACTCATACTCTTCCTTTTTCA
